Addgene plasmid #224514: pME-3xNLS-(G2SG2)2-Cre (JDW 1149)
Purpose: A Gateway compatible middle entry clone containing a 3x nuclear localization signal followed by a multiple cloning site and a flexible linker fused to Cre
Depositing lab: Joshua Wythe. Depositing organization: University of Virginia. Publication: Multisite Assembly of Gateway Induced Clones (MAGIC): a flexible cloning toolbox with diverse applications in vertebrate model systems. Gillespie W, Zhang Y, Ruiz OE, Cerda J, Ortiz-Guzman J, Turner WD, Largoza G, Sherman M, Mosser LE, Fujimoto E, Chien CB, Kwan KM, Arenkiel BR, Devine WP, Wythe JD. bioRxiv [Preprint]. 2024 Jul 13:2024.07.13.603267. doi: 10.1101/2024.07.13.603267. PubMed 39026881.
Backbone
  Vector backbone: pDONR221
  Vector type: Cre/Lox
Growth in bacteria
  Bacterial resistance: Kanamycin, 50 μg/mL
  Growth temperature: 37°C
  Growth strain: DH5alpha
  Copy number: High Copy
Gene/Insert
  Gene/Insert name: 3xNLS-(G2SG2)2-Cre
  Species: Synthetic
  Cloning method: Gateway Cloning
Terms and licenses: Academic/Nonprofit Terms; Industry Terms: Not Available to Industry
Depositor comments: Please visit https://doi.org/10.1101/2024.07.13.603267 for bioRxiv preprint.
How to cite: pME-3xNLS-(G2SG2)2-Cre (JDW 1149) was a gift from Joshua Wythe (Addgene plasmid # 224514 ; http://n2t.net/addgene:224514 ; RRID:Addgene_224514)
