[The description below was written by a language model from this plasmid's Addgene catalogue record and pLannotate feature annotations shown in this document.]
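Description:
pME-3xNLS-(G2SG2)2-Cre (JDW 1149) is a Gateway middle entry clone built from the pDONR221 backbone, part of a multisite Gateway toolbox for assembling expression constructs for vertebrate model systems. The 3,745 nt plasmid is propagated in E. coli from a high-copy ColE1/pUC-type origin and selected with kanamycin through the aminoglycoside phosphotransferase (KanR) gene. Typical pDONR backbone elements are annotated: rrnB T1 and T2 transcription terminators upstream of the cassette, which insulate the insert from read-through transcription, and a T7 promoter just outside attL2 pointing back toward the insert. Short lacI and lacZα fragments are vector remnants without a functional role.

The payload lies between attL1 and attL2, the sites that recombine with matching attR sites in an LR Clonase reaction to move the cassette into a destination vector, normally together with a 5' entry clone and a 3' entry clone. The synthetic insert starts with three tandem SV40 large T antigen nuclear localization signals. According to the catalogue purpose, these are followed by a multiple cloning site and a flexible glycine-serine linker, (G2SG2)2, which would occupy the unannotated gap before the Cre recombinase coding sequence; neither is called in the feature table. Cre is annotated as a fragment, consistent with its use as the C-terminal partner of a fusion rather than a stand-alone open reading frame.

The entry clone carries no eukaryotic promoter or polyadenylation signal, so expression depends on elements supplied during assembly. The arrangement lets a coding sequence be inserted in frame at the cloning site to yield a nuclear-targeted protein fused to Cre, or the cassette can be used as is to provide nuclear-localized Cre for recombination at loxP sites. The record does not specify particular downstream applications.
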