Features (pLannotate 1.2.2; 13 found; start..end, strand, type, name):
    121..213     +  CDS            lacI (fragment): lac repressor; lacI; The lac repressor binds to the lac operator to inhibit transcription in E. coli. This inhibition can be relieved by adding lactose or isopropyl-β-D-thiogalactopyranoside (IPTG).
    268..295     -  terminator     rrnB T2 terminator: transcription terminator T2 from the E. coli rrnB gene
    427..470     +  terminator     rrnB T1 terminator: Escherichia coli rrnB; transcription terminator T1 from the E. coli rrnB gene
    517..553     -  CDS            lacZα (fragment): LacZα fragment of β-galactosidase; lacZ fragment
    569..668     +  protein_bind   attL1: mutant version of attL; recombination site for the Gateway® LR reaction LR Clonase™
    695..715     +  CDS            SV40 NLS: nuclear localization signal of SV40 (simian virus 40) large T antigen
    719..739     +  CDS            SV40 NLS: nuclear localization signal of SV40 (simian virus 40) large T antigen
    743..763     +  CDS            SV40 NLS: nuclear localization signal of SV40 (simian virus 40) large T antigen
    831..1858    +  CDS            Cre (fragment): site-specific recombinase Cre is a site-specific recombinase from bacteriophage P1. Recombination occurs at loxP sequences.
   1871..1969    -  protein_bind   attL2: mutant version of attL; recombination site for the Gateway® LR reaction LR Clonase™
   1987..2005    -  promoter       T7 promoter: promoter for bacteriophage T7 RNA polymerase
   2139..2948    +  CDS            KanR: aminoglycoside phosphotransferase; aph(3')-Ia; confers resistance to kanamycin in bacteria or G418 (Geneticin®) in eukaryotes
   3095..3683    +  rep_origin     ori: high-copy-number ColE1/pMB1/pBR322/pUC origin of replication
>Addgene plasmid #224514 | pME-3xNLS-(G2SG2)2-Cre (JDW 1149) | addgene full sequence | sequence record 446937 | Addgene NGS Result
CTTTCCTGCGTTATCCCCTGATTCTGTGGATAACCGTATTACCGCCTTTGAGTGAGCTGATACCGCTCGC
CGCAGCCGAACGACCGAGCGCAGCGAGTCAGTGAGCGAGGAAGCGGAAGAGCGCCCAATACGCAAACCGC
CTCTCCCCGCGCGTTGGCCGATTCATTAATGCAGCTGGCACGACAGGTTTCCCGACTGGAAAGCGGGCAG
TGAGCGCAACGCAATTAATACGCGTACCGCTAGCCAGGAAGAGTTTGTAGAAACGCAAAAAGGCCATCCG
TCAGGATGGCCTTCTGCTTAGTTTGATGCCTGGCAGTTTATGGCGGGCGTCCTGCCCGCCACCCTCCGGG
CCGTTGCTTCACAACGTTCAAATCCGCTCCCGGCGGATTTGTCCTACTCAGGAGAGCGTTCACCGACAAA
CAACAGATAAAACGAAAGGCCCAGTCTTCCGACTGAGCCTTTCGTTTTATTTGATGCCTGGCAGTTCCCT
ACTCTCGCGTTAACGCTAGCATGGATGTTTTCCCAGTCACGACGTTGTAAAACGACGGCCAGTCTTAAGC
TCGGGCCCCAAATAATGATTTTATTTTGACTGATAGTGACCTGTTCGTTGCAACAAATTGATGAGCAATG
CTTTTTTATAATGCCAACTTTGTACAAAAAAGCAGGCTCTCGAGTTATTCTAGACGCCACCATGCCAAAA
AAGAAGAGAAAGGTAGGTCCAAAAAAGAAGAGAAAGGTAGGTCCAAAAAAGAAGAGAAAGGTAGGTGGTG
CTGGTGGTAGATCTGAGCTCTTCTGCAGTCGACGCGGGCCCGGTGGTGCTGGTGGTATGGCCAATTTACT
GACCGTACACCAAAATTTGCCTGCATTACCGGTCGATGCAACGAGTGATGAGGTTCGCAAGAACCTGATG
GACATGTTCAGGGATCGCCAGGCGTTTTCTGAGCATACCTGGAAAATGCTTCTGTCCGTTTGCCGGTCGT
GGGCGGCATGGTGCAAGTTGAATAACCGGAAATGGTTTCCCGCAGAACCTGAAGATGTTCGCGATTATCT
TCTATATCTTCAGGCGCGCGGTCTGGCAGTAAAAACTATCCAGCAACATTTGGGCCAGCTAAACATGCTT
CATCGTCGGTCCGGGCTGCCACGACCAAGTGACAGCAATGCTGTTTCACTGGTTATGCGGCGGATCCGAA
AAGAAAACGTTGATGCCGGTGAACGTGCAAAACAGGCTCTAGCGTTCGAACGCACTGATTTCGACCAGGT
TCGTTCACTCATGGAAAATAGCGATCGCTGCCAGGATATACGTAATCTGGCATTTCTGGGGATTGCTTAT
AACACCCTGTTACGTATAGCCGAAATTGCCAGGATCAGGGTTAAAGATATCTCACGTACTGACGGTGGGA
GAATGTTAATCCATATTGGCAGAACGAAAACGCTGGTTAGCACCGCAGGTGTAGAGAAGGCACTTAGCCT
GGGGGTAACTAAACTGGTCGAGCGATGGATTTCCGTCTCTGGTGTAGCTGATGATCCGAATAACTACCTG
TTTTGCCGGGTCAGAAAAAATGGTGTTGCCGCGCCATCTGCCACCAGCCAGCTATCAACTCGCGCCCTGG
AAGGGATTTTTGAAGCAACTCATCGATTGATTTACGGCGCTAAGGATGACTCTGGTCAGAGATACCTGGC
CTGGTCTGGACACAGTGCCCGTGTCGGAGCCGCGCGAGATATGGCCCGCGCTGGAGTTTCAATACCGGAG
ATCATGCAAGCTGGTGGCTGGACCAATGTAAATATTGTCATGAACTATATCCGTAACCTGGATAGTGAAA
CAGGGGCAATGGTGCGCCTGCTGGAAGATGGCGATTAGTAGTAGACTAGTCCCAGCTTTCTTGTACAAAG
TTGGCATTATAAGAAAGCATTGCTTATCAATTTGTTGCAACGAACAGGTCACTATCAGTCAAAATAAAAT
CATTATTTGCCATCCAGCTGATATCCCCTATAGTGAGTCGTATTACATGGTCATAGCTGTTTCCTGGCAG
CTCTGGCCCGTGTCTCAAAATCTCTGATGTTACATTGCACAAGATAAAAATATATCATCATGAACAATAA
AACTGTCTGCTTACATAAACAGTAATACAAGGGGTGTTATGAGCCATATTCAACGGGAAACGTCGAGGCC
GCGATTAAATTCCAACATGGATGCTGATTTATATGGGTATAAATGGGCTCGCGATAATGTCGGGCAATCA
GGTGCGACAATCTATCGCTTGTATGGGAAGCCCGATGCGCCAGAGTTGTTTCTGAAACATGGCAAAGGTA
GCGTTGCCAATGATGTTACAGATGAGATGGTCAGACTAAACTGGCTGACGGAATTTATGCCTCTTCCGAC
CATCAAGCATTTTATCCGTACTCCTGATGATGCATGGTTACTCACCACTGCGATCCCCGGAAAAACAGCA
TTCCAGGTATTAGAAGAATATCCTGATTCAGGTGAAAATATTGTTGATGCGCTGGCAGTGTTCCTGCGCC
GGTTGCATTCGATTCCTGTTTGTAATTGTCCTTTTAACAGCGATCGCGTATTTCGTCTCGCTCAGGCGCA
ATCACGAATGAATAACGGTTTGGTTGATGCGAGTGATTTTGATGACGAGCGTAATGGCTGGCCTGTTGAA
CAAGTCTGGAAAGAAATGCATAAACTTTTGCCATTCTCACCGGATTCAGTCGTCACTCATGGTGATTTCT
CACTTGATAACCTTATTTTTGACGAGGGGAAATTAATAGGTTGTATTGATGTTGGACGAGTCGGAATCGC
AGACCGATACCAGGATCTTGCCATCCTATGGAACTGCCTCGGTGAGTTTTCTCCTTCATTACAGAAACGG
CTTTTTCAAAAATATGGTATTGATAATCCTGATATGAATAAATTGCAGTTTCATTTGATGCTCGATGAGT
TTTTCTAATCAGAATTGGTTAATTGGTTGTAACACTGGCAGAGCATTACGCTGACTTGACGGGACGGCGC
AAGCTCATGACCAAAATCCCTTAACGTGAGTTACGCGTCGTTCCACTGAGCGTCAGACCCCGTAGAAAAG
ATCAAAGGATCTTCTTGAGATCCTTTTTTTCTGCGCGTAATCTGCTGCTTGCAAACAAAAAAACCACCGC
TACCAGCGGTGGTTTGTTTGCCGGATCAAGAGCTACCAACTCTTTTTCCGAAGGTAACTGGCTTCAGCAG
AGCGCAGATACCAAATACTGTTCTTCTAGTGTAGCCGTAGTTAGGCCACCACTTCAAGAACTCTGTAGCA
CCGCCTACATACCTCGCTCTGCTAATCCTGTTACCAGTGGCTGCTGCCAGTGGCGATAAGTCGTGTCTTA
CCGGGTTGGACTCAAGACGATAGTTACCGGATAAGGCGCAGCGGTCGGGCTGAACGGGGGGTTCGTGCAC
ACAGCCCAGCTTGGAGCGAACGACCTACACCGAACTGAGATACCTACAGCGTGAGCTATGAGAAAGCGCC
ACGCTTCCCGAAGGGAGAAAGGCGGACAGGTATCCGGTAAGCGGCAGGGTCGGAACAGGAGAGCGCACGA
GGGAGCTTCCAGGGGGAAACGCCTGGTATCTTTATAGTCCTGTCGGGTTTCGCCACCTCTGACTTGAGCG
TCGATTTTTGTGATGCTCGTCAGGGGGGCGGAGCCTATGGAAAAACGCCAGCAACGCGGCCTTTTTACGG
TTCCTGGCCTTTTGCTGGCCTTTTGCTCACATGTT
